Addgene plasmid #61042: Prp2-pRSETA
Purpose: Encodes the yeast Prp2 protein for overexpression and purification using a C-terminal hexahistidine tag.
Depositing lab: Nils Walter. Depositing organization: University of Michigan. Publication: Biased Brownian ratcheting leads to pre-mRNA remodeling and capture prior to first-step splicing. Krishnan R, Blanco MR, Kahlscheuer ML, Abelson J, Guthrie C, Walter NG. Nat Struct Mol Biol. 2013 Dec;20(12):1450-7. doi: 10.1038/nsmb.2704. Epub 2013 Nov 17. PubMed 24240612.
Backbone
  Vector backbone: pRSETA
  Backbone manufacturer: Invitrogen Life Technologies
  Backbone size w/o insert (bp): 2900
  Total vector size (bp): 2900
  Vector type: Bacterial Expression
Growth in bacteria
  Bacterial resistance: Ampicillin, 100 μg/mL
  Growth temperature: 37°C
  Growth strain: DH5alpha
  Copy number: High Copy
Gene/Insert
  Gene/Insert name: Prp2
  Species: S. cerevisiae (budding yeast)
  Insert size (bp): 2700
  Promoter: T7
  Tag / fusion protein: Histidine Tag (C terminal on insert)
  Cloning method: Restriction Enzyme; 5′ cloning site Nde1 (not destroyed); 3′ cloning site EcoR1 (not destroyed)
  Sequencing primers: 5′ T7
Terms and licenses: Academic/Nonprofit Terms; Industry Terms: Not Available to Industry
How to cite: Prp2-pRSETA was a gift from Nils Walter (Addgene plasmid # 61042 ; http://n2t.net/addgene:61042 ; RRID:Addgene_61042)
