[The description below was written by a language model from this plasmid's Addgene catalogue record.]
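Description:
Prp2-pRSETA is a bacterial expression plasmid built on the commercial pRSETA backbone, carrying the Saccharomyces cerevisiae PRP2 coding sequence for overexpression and purification of the protein from E. coli. The plasmid is maintained at high copy number and selected with ampicillin. The roughly 2.7 kb insert was placed between NdeI and EcoRI sites, both of which remain intact, so the gene can be excised or exchanged. The record lists the same figure of about 2.9 kb for both the empty backbone and the total vector; that cannot be right with a 2.7 kb insert present, so the complete plasmid is presumably closer to the sum of the two.

Transcription is driven by the T7 promoter, so protein production requires a host that supplies T7 RNA polymerase, typically an inducible DE3 lysogen, whereas the listed DH5alpha strain serves only for propagation. Prp2 is produced with a C-terminal hexahistidine tag, which allows capture on immobilised metal affinity resin. Cloning through NdeI normally places the insert's start codon at the vector's own initiation site and would be expected to remove the N-terminal tag region that pRSETA ordinarily provides, consistent with the tag being recorded as C-terminal on the insert, although no feature table is available to confirm this.

Prp2 is a DEAH-box RNA-dependent ATPase that remodels the spliceosome immediately before the first catalytic step of pre-mRNA splicing. Recombinant protein from this construct suits in vitro splicing and spliceosome reconstitution work, in line with the associated study of pre-mRNA remodelling before first-step splicing.
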