>Addgene plasmid #61042 | Prp2-pRSETA | addgene partial sequence | sequence record 102793 | T7 5'-TAATACGACTCACTATAGGG-3'
GAAGGAGATATACATATGTCAAGTATTACATCTGAAACCGGTAAGCGAAGAGTGAAACGAACGTATGAAG
TTACAAGACAGAATGACAATGCAGTAAGAATAGAGCCTTCTTCCTTGGGTGAGGAAGAAGACAAAGAGGC
CAAGGATAAGAACTCTGCCTTGCAGCTAAAACGATCACGCTATGACCCCAATAAAGTTTTTTCTAATACG
AACCAAGGTCCAGAAAAGAACAATTTAAAAGGAGAACAACTTGGATCACAAAAAAAGTCATCAAAGTATG
ATGAAAAAATAACGTCAAATAATGAACTTACTACAAAGAAGGGTCTACTAGGTGACTCCGAGAATGAAAC
TAAGTACGCCTCTTCTAATTCTAAATTTAACGTAGAAGTTACTCATAAAATAAAGAATGCAAAAGAAATT
GACAAAATAAACAGACAACGCATGTGGGAAGAACAACAATTGCGAAATGCTATGGCGGGGCAAAGCGATC
ACCCTGATGATATAACATTGGAAGGCTCTGACAAGTACGATTATGTGTTCGACACAGATGCAATGATTGA
TTATACTAATGAGGAGGACGATTTACTACCTGAAGAGAAACTTCAATATGAGGCACGTCTAGCACAAGCT
TTAGAAACTGAGGAAAAGCGTATACTGACTATACAAGAGGCAAGAAAACTTTTGCCTGTACATCAATACA
AGGATGA
