>Addgene plasmid #61042 | Prp2-pRSETA | addgene partial sequence | sequence record 102986 | T7term 5'-GCTAGTTATTGCTCAGCGG-3'
TTGTTAGCAGCCGGATCAAGCTTCGAATTCCTAATGATGATGATGATGATGACCTTGAAAATAAAGATTT
TCGGCGCCCCGCCTCCCCCTATTTGTTTTATCGTCAATTAAATCTTTAAAGATTTGTGGAACCATGTCTA
TCAACCATTCTTCCTTAGGGATAACTAGACAGTCCCTGATAAATTCCTTCGACGTTAGCATCAATTGTTG
ATAAAGCACATATTTGCTTGGTCTCTGCGCCTTTTCCTTATGATTAACGAAAAGTATACTGGTAGGATGA
ACACTAACGTTCAGCCCACCTGATGACCTACCCATGGTTTGATAGCCGGTGGGGCCTAATTGTACAATAT
TCATCGGAAACCCGCTGATGAAGCATCGAGTTATTCTAGCATTTATGTAGCCCGCTATATTGCCTATCTT
CATCCTGGCTTGGTCGTTCTTTTCAACTAATCCAACCTTTTCACTGCACCTGAATAATTGGTTTCTAATA
TTTCTTACCCTTAACATCGTTTTGAATTGAATTTTGTGGTCTTGACACCAACTTCTGGAAAATTTAGAGT
TTCTCCATTGGTTGAAGATTTCCAAATACAATATGTGATCACTTTCCACTTCGCTTAACACACTTGCCGC
AGCATCTCTTTTTTGACCAATAAATAATGAAGGTGTTTCATGTAGCATCGAAACTATGGTCAAACACTCT
TCTAGTACACCTTGACATTGTTCGTGCGTAGCAGCTGTATAAAGCACTTTTGCAAATTCAGGTTCACAA
